Addgene plasmid #99819: pHI-Smp_125850
Purpose: Expresses S. mansoni hypothetical protein Smp_125850
Depositing lab: Phillip Newmark.
Backbone
  Vector backbone: pJC53.2
  Vector type: Bacterial Expression
Growth in bacteria
  Bacterial resistance: Kanamycin, 50 μg/mL
  Growth temperature: 37°C
  Growth strain: DH5alpha
  Copy number: Unknown
Gene/Insert
  Gene/Insert name: hypothetical protein
  Cloning method: Restriction Enzyme; 5′ cloning site unknown (unknown if destroyed); 3′ cloning site unknown (unknown if destroyed)
Terms and licenses: Academic/Nonprofit Terms; Industry Terms: Not Available to Industry
Depositor comments: Addgene Note: These plasmids were generated for in vitro transcription and may not be suitable for overexpression studies. The inserts were amplified from cDNA and may differ from NCBI reference sequences.
How to cite: pHI-Smp_125850 was a gift from Phillip Newmark (Addgene plasmid # 99819)
