[The description below was written by a language model from this plasmid's Addgene catalogue record and pLannotate feature annotations shown in this document.]
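Description:
pHI-Smp_125850 is a small (about 4 kb) bacterial plasmid built on the pJC53.2 backbone that carries a cDNA-derived fragment of the Schistosoma mansoni gene Smp_125850, annotated only as a hypothetical protein. Although it is catalogued as a bacterial expression vector, the repository notes that this plasmid series was made for in vitro transcription and may not be suitable for overexpression. It also notes that the insert, having been amplified from cDNA, may differ from the reference sequence. The plasmid replicates in E. coli from a high-copy ColE1/pUC-type origin and is selected with kanamycin through the neo (nptII) gene. The sequence also contains an intact β-lactamase (AmpR) coding region, a short Tn5 transposase remnant upstream of neo, and a fragment of an M13 origin.

The feature table does not annotate the insert itself, but there is an unannotated stretch of roughly 700 bp between two converging sets of phage promoters, and this is presumably where the cloned fragment lies. On one side, T7 and SP6 promoters point inward. On the other, T7 and T3 promoters point inward from the opposite strand. T7 terminators sit outside each promoter pair, so transcripts crossing the insert from either T7 promoter are stopped after leaving the cassette. With this layout, SP6 or T3 polymerase can each produce a single-strand run-off transcript, such as a sense or antisense riboprobe, while T7 polymerase can transcribe both strands to give double-stranded RNA. The record does not state the cloning sites or the orientation of the insert, so it does not show which polymerase yields the antisense strand.
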