Features (pLannotate 1.2.2; 12 found; start..end, strand, type, name):
      1..48      -  terminator     T7 terminator: transcription terminator for bacteriophage T7 RNA polymerase
     62..80      +  promoter       T7 promoter: promoter for bacteriophage T7 RNA polymerase
     84..102     +  promoter       SP6 promoter: promoter for bacteriophage SP6 RNA polymerase
    832..850     -  promoter       T3 promoter: promoter for bacteriophage T3 RNA polymerase
    854..872     -  promoter       T7 promoter: promoter for bacteriophage T7 RNA polymerase
    886..933     +  terminator     T7 terminator: transcription terminator for bacteriophage T7 RNA polymerase
    940..1006    +  rep_origin     M13 ori (fragment): M13 bacteriophage origin of replication; arrow indicates direction of (+) strand synthesis
   1009..1308    +  CDS            tnpA (fragment): TN5P_ECOLX - Also known as tnp. Experimental evidence at protein level: Swiss-Prot protein existence level 1. Mediates transposition of transposon Tn5 by a 'cut and paste' mechanism. First, the monomeric transposase binds the 19 bp inverted DNA repeats flanking the transposon. Then, dimerization of the DNA- bound transposase creates a synaptic DNA complex. After nicking of the first DNA strand, excision of the transposon proceeds through a series of intermediates. The transposase then mediates the insertion of the transposon at a new site by strand transfer. The activity of the wild- type tran
   1340..2131    +  CDS            neo: KKA2_KLEPN - Also known as kan, nptII. Experimental evidence at protein level: Swiss-Prot protein existence level 1. Resistance to kanamycin, neomycin, paromomycin, ribostamycin, butirosin and gentamicin B. From Klebsiella pneumoniae.
   2135..2151    +  promoter       AmpR promoter (fragment): bla
   2152..3012    +  CDS            AmpR: β-lactamase; bla; confers resistance to ampicillin, carbenicillin, and related antibiotics
   3183..3771    +  rep_origin     ori: high-copy-number ColE1/pMB1/pBR322/pUC origin of replication
>Addgene plasmid #99819 | pHI-Smp_125850 | addgene full sequence | sequence record 194864 | Addgene NGS Result
CAAAAAACCCCTCAAGACCCGTTTAGAGGCCCCAAGGGGTTATGCTAGGCGCGCCGGATCCTAATACGAC
TCACTATAGGGAGATTTAGGTGACACTATAGAAGTGACCTTTCAATCTGCAGAACACAGTGGTACTTTCT
ACAAATCAAACAGTTAATCAATTGAAATATTATTTACAAGAAATTTTATCCTCATCCTACAATATCCTTT
TTCATGCTTTTAAAGAAAATTGTGCGGAAGGATTGGTTCCTTCAAGGAAACTGAATACCTTCATTAGTAT
GAAACAAGATGCAGAATTTACATTTCGTTTATGGATTAACAAAACAATGGAGCTGTTAAACGAAAACCCG
GAGAGTCTAATTCAATGTCTTGATCTTTTAAGAAGATTTTTTATTTCCAAGGATGTGTTATCAGACTCAG
ACAGTAATCTTTGGGATTCAACAATACTTGAATTAAACTTAATCCTTTCCAGTTCGTTCAAAGCGCATCT
AAACACACTGTATCGTACTAGTATTGTCCAATTTACCACTGAGTTTATAGATGATGTATTAGAAATGCTC
TGTGAAAAATTTCAGACATTAGTTTCAAATCATGGAAAAACACTGTTTCTTCAAGCTAGCAGGTGTGCCC
ATATAATATGGCTCTCCATAAATCTTTTAAAATCTTTTGATGATGATGATCAAATTTTCGACAGAATACA
AGCTTTTCGGTGGGTACAGATTTTAGACAGATGGCTTGAATCACAACAACTATCCACTAATCAAGCAGAA
AGGTTTCCAATTCAATCTGCAGAACACAGTGGCAGCAGAAAGGTTTCCAATGGAAGGTCTCCCTTTAGTG
AGGGTTAATTCTCCCTATAGTGAGTCGTATTAGGATCCGGCGCGCCTAGCATAACCCCTTGGGGCCTCTA
AACGGGTCTTGAGGGGTTTTTTGACGCGTCGATTTCGGCCTATTGGTTAAAAAATGAGCTGATTTAACAA
AAATTTAACGCGAATTTTAACAAAATTCAGGGCGCAAGGGCTGCTAAAGGAAGCGGAACACGTAGAAAGC
CAGTCCGCAGAAACGGTGCTGACCCCGGATGAATGTCAGCTACTGGGCTATCTGGACAAGGGAAAACGCA
AGCGCAAAGAGAAAGCAGGTAGCTTGCAGTGGGCTTACATGGCGATAGCTAGACTGGGCGGTTTTATGGA
CAGCAAGCGAACCGGAATTGCCAGCTGGGGCGCCCTCTGGTAAGGTTGGGAAGCCCTGCAAAGTAAACTG
GATGGCTTTCTTGCCGCCAATGATCTGATGGCGCAGGGGATCAAGATCTGATCAAGAGACAGGATGAGGA
TCGTTTCGCATGATTGAACAAGATGGATTGCACGCAGGTTCTCCGGCCGCTTGGGTGGAGAGGCTATTCG
GCTATGACTGGGCACAACAGACAATCGGCTGCTCTGATGCCGCCGTGTTCCGGCTGTCAGCGCAGGGGCG
CCCGGTTCTTTTTGTCAAGACCGACCTGTCCGGTGCCCTGAATGAACTGCAGGACGAGGCAGCGCGGCTA
TCGTGGCTGGCCACGACGGGCGTTCCTTGCGCAGCTGTGCTCGACGTTGTCACTGAAGCGGGAAGGGACT
GGCTGCTATTGGGCGAAGTGCCGGGGCAGGATCTCCTGTCATCCCACCTTGCTCCTGCCGAGAAAGTATC
CATCATGGCTGATGCAATGCGGCGGCTGCATACGCTTGATCCGGCTACCTGCCCATTCGACCACCAAGCG
AAACATCGCATCGAGCGAGCACGTACTCGGATGGAAGCCGGTCTTGTCGATCAGGATGATCTGGACGAAG
AGCATCAGGGGCTCGCGCCAGCCGAACTGTTCGCCAGGCTCAAGGCGCGCATGCCCGACGGCGAGGATCT
CGTCGTGACCCATGGCGATGCCTGCTTGCCGAATATCATGGTGGAAAATGGCCGCTTTTCTGGATTCATC
GACTGTGGCCGGCTGGGTGTGGCGGACCGCTATCAGGACATAGCGTTGGCTACCCGTGATATTGCTGAAG
AGCTTGGCGGCGAATGGGCTGACCGCTTCCTCGTGCTTTACGGTATCGCCGCTCCCGATTCGCAGCGCAT
CGCCTTCTATCGCCTTCTTGACGAGTTCTTCTGAATTGAAAAAGGAAGAGTATGAGTATTCAACATTTCC
GTGTCGCCCTTATTCCCTTTTTTGCGGCATTTTGCCTTCCTGTTTTTGCTCACCCAGAAACGCTGGTGAA
AGTAAAAGATGCTGAAGATCAGTTGGGTGCACGAGTGGGTTACATCGAACTGGATCTCAACAGCGGTAAG
ATCCTTGAGAGTTTTCGCCCCGAAGAACGTTTTCCAATGATGAGCACTTTTAAAGTTCTGCTATGTGGCG
CGGTATTATCCCGTATTGACGCCGGGCAAGAGCAACTCGGTCGCCGCATACACTATTCTCAGAATGACTT
GGTTGAGTACTCACCAGTCACAGAAAAGCATCTTACGGATGGCATGACAGTAAGAGAATTATGCAGTGCT
GCCATAACCATGAGTGATAACACTGCGGCCAACTTACTTCTGACAACGATCGGAGGACCGAAGGAGCTAA
CCGCTTTTTTGCACAACATGGGGGATCATGTAACTCGCCTTGATCGTTGGGAACCGGAGCTGAATGAAGC
CATACCAAACGACGAGCGTGACACCACGATGCCTGTAGCAATGGCAACAACGTTGCGCAAACTATTAACT
GGCGAACTACTTACTCTAGCTTCCCGGCAACAATTAATAGACTGGATGGAGGCGGATAAAGTTGCAGGAC
CACTTCTGCGCTCGGCCCTTCCGGCTGGCTGGTTTATTGCTGATAAATCTGGAGCCGGTGAGCGTGGGTC
TCGCGGTATCATTGCAGCACTGGGGCCAGATGGTAAGCCCTCCCGTATCGTAGTTATCTACACGACGGGG
AGCCAGGCAACTATGGATGAACGAAATAGACAGATCGCTGAGATAGGTGCCTCACTGATTAAGCATTGGT
AACTGTCAGACCAAGTTTACTCATATATACTTTAGATTGATTTAAAACTTCATTTTTAATTTAAAAGGAT
CTAGGTGAAGATCCTTTTTGATAATCTCATGACCAAAATCCCTTAACGTGAGTTTTCGTTCCACTGAGCG
TCAGACCCCGTAGAAAAGATCAAAGGATCTTCTTGAGATCCTTTTTTTCTGCGCGTAATCTGCTGCTTGC
AAACAAAAAAACCACCGCTACCAGCGGTGGTTTGTTTGCCGGATCAAGAGCTACCAACTCTTTTTCCGAA
GGTAACTGGCTTCAGCAGAGCGCAGATACCAAATACTGTTCTTCTAGTGTAGCCGTAGTTAGGCCACCAC
TTCAAGAACTCTGTAGCACCGCCTACATACCTCGCTCTGCTAATCCTGTTACCAGTGGCTGCTGCCAGTG
GCGATAAGTCGTGTCTTACCGGGTTGGACTCAAGACGATAGTTACCGGATAAGGCGCAGCGGTCGGGCTG
AACGGGGGGTTCGTGCACACAGCCCAGCTTGGAGCGAACGACCTACACCGAACTGAGATACCTACAGCGT
GAGCTATGAGAAAGCGCCACGCTTCCCGAAGGGAGAAAGGCGGACAGGTATCCGGTAAGCGGCAGGGTCG
GAACAGGAGAGCGCACGAGGGAGCTTCCAGGGGGAAACGCCTGGTATCTTTATAGTCCTGTCGGGTTTCG
CCACCTCTGACTTGAGCGTCGATTTTTGTGATGCTCGTCAGGGGGGCGGAGCCTATGGAAAAACGCCAGC
AACGCGGCCTTTTTACGGTTCCTGGCCTTTTGCTGGCCTTTTGCTCACATGTTCTTTCCTGCGTTATCCC
CTGATTCTGTGGATAACCGTATTACCGCCTTTGAGTGAGCTGATACCGCTCGCCGCAGCCGAACGACCGA
GCGCAGCGAGTCAGTGAGCGAGGAAGCACGCGT
